Addgene plasmid #58408: pCMV-HA-mIFITM3-K24,83,88,104A
Purpose: Expresses murine IFITM3-K24,83,88,104A with an N-terminal HA tag in mammalian cells (Lysine-less nonubiquitinated mutant)
Depositing lab: Howard Hang & Jacob Yount. Depositing organization: Rockefeller University. Publication: S-palmitoylation and ubiquitination differentially regulate interferon-induced transmembrane protein 3 (IFITM3)-mediated resistance to influenza virus. Yount JS, Karssemeijer RA, Hang HC. J Biol Chem. 2012 Jun 1;287(23):19631-41. doi: 10.1074/jbc.M112.362095. Epub 2012 Apr 17. PubMed 22511783.
Backbone
  Vector backbone: pCMV-HA
  Backbone manufacturer: clontech
  Backbone size w/o insert (bp): 3800
  Total vector size (bp): 4211
  Vector type: Mammalian Expression
Growth in bacteria
  Bacterial resistance: Ampicillin, 100 μg/mL
  Growth temperature: 37°C
  Growth strain: DH5alpha
  Copy number: High Copy
Gene/Insert
  Gene/Insert name: IFITM3
  Species: M. musculus (mouse)
  Mutation: Lysines 24, 83, 88, and 104 to Alanine
  Entrez Gene: Ifitm3 (a.k.a. 1110004C05Rik, Cd225, Cdw217, DSPA2b, Fgls, IP15, mil-1)
  Promoter: CMV IE
  Tag / fusion protein: HA (N terminal on backbone)
  Cloning method: Restriction Enzyme; 5′ cloning site EcoRI (not destroyed); 3′ cloning site SalI (not destroyed)
  Sequencing primers: 5′ GATCCGGTACTAGAGGAACTGAAAAAC
Terms and licenses: Academic/Nonprofit Terms; Industry Terms: Not Available to Industry
How to cite: pCMV-HA-mIFITM3-K24,83,88,104A was a gift from Howard Hang & Jacob Yount (Addgene plasmid # 58408 ; http://n2t.net/addgene:58408 ; RRID:Addgene_58408)
