[The description below was written by a language model from this plasmid's Addgene catalogue record.]
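Description:
pCMV-HA-mIFITM3-K24,83,88,104A is a mammalian expression plasmid built on the commercial pCMV-HA backbone, with a total size of about 4.2 kb (a roughly 3.8 kb backbone plus a small insert). It is maintained in E. coli as a high-copy plasmid under ampicillin selection. The record does not list a mammalian selection marker or give a feature table, so further backbone details such as the origin of replication or polyadenylation signal are not documented here.

The payload is the mouse Ifitm3 coding sequence, which encodes interferon-induced transmembrane protein 3. It was cloned between EcoRI and SalI sites, both of which remain intact. Transcription is driven by the cytomegalovirus immediate-early promoter, a strong constitutive promoter in most mammalian cell lines. The backbone supplies an HA epitope fused in frame to the N terminus of the protein, allowing detection or immunoprecipitation with anti-HA antibodies. The insert carries four point mutations that change lysines 24, 83, 88 and 104 to alanine. According to the record, this yields a lysine-less protein that cannot be ubiquitinated.

The construct is intended for expressing this ubiquitination-deficient IFITM3 in mammalian cells. The associated work examined how S-palmitoylation and ubiquitination differentially regulate IFITM3-mediated resistance to influenza virus. The mutant is therefore suited to comparison with other IFITM3 variants, to assess how loss of lysine ubiquitination affects the protein's behaviour and antiviral activity.
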