>Addgene plasmid #58408 | pCMV-HA-mIFITM3-K24,83,88,104A | addgene partial sequence | sequence record 95988 | pcDL-F 5'-GTTGCCTTTACTTCTAGGCCT-3'
CGCGGGCCCACCATGTACCCATACGATGTTCCAGATTACGCTCTTATGGCCATGGAGGCCCGAATTCCCA
TGAACCACACTTCTCAAGCCTTCATCACCGCTGCCAGTGGAGGACAGCCCCCAAACTACGAAAGAATCGC
GGAAGAATATGAGGTGGCTGAGATGGGGGCACCGCACGGATCGGCTTCTGTCAGAACTACTGTGATCAAC
ATGCCCAGAGAGGTGTCGGTGCCTGACCATGTGGTCTGGTCCCTGTTCAATACACTCTTCATGAACTTCT
GCTGCCTGGGCTTCATAGCCTATGCCTACTCCGTGGCGTCTAGGGATCGGGCGATGGTGGGTGATGTGAC
TGGAGCCCAGGCCTACGCCTCCACTGCTGCGTGCCTGAACATCAGCACCTTGGTCCTCAGCATCCTGATG
GTTGTTATCACCATTGTTAGTGTCATCATCATTGTTCTTAACGCTCAAAACCTTCACACTTAAGTCGACC
GAGATCTCTCGAGGTACCGCGGCCGCGGGGATCCAGACATGATAAGATACATTGATGAGTTTGGACAAAC
CACAACTAGAATGCAGTGAAAAAAATGCTTTATTTGTGAAATTTGTGATGCTATTGCTTTATTTGTAACC
ATTATAAGCTGCAATAAACAAGTTAACAACAACAATTGCATTCATTTTATGTTTCAGGTTCAGGGGGAGG
TGTGGGAGGTTTTTTCGGATCCTCTAGAGTCGATCTGCAGGCATGCTA
