>Addgene plasmid #58408 | pCMV-HA-mIFITM3-K24,83,88,104A | addgene partial sequence | sequence record 95989 | EBV-rev 5'-GTGGTTTGTCCAAACTCATC-3'
TGTCTGGATCCCCGCGGCCGCGGTACCTCGAGAGATCTCGGTCGACTTAAGTGTGAAGGTTTTGAGCGTT
AAGAACAATGATGATGACACTAACAATGGTGATAACAACCATCAGGATGCTGAGGACCAAGGTGCTGATG
TTCAGGCACGCAGCAGTGGAGGCGTAGGCCTGGGCTCCAGTCACATCACCCACCATCGCCCGATCCCTAG
ACGCCACGGAGTAGGCATAGGCTATGAAGCCCAGGCAGCAGAAGTTCATGAAGAGTGTATTGAACAGGGA
CCAGACCACATGGTCAGGCACCGACACCTCTCTGGGCATGTTGATCACAGTAGTTCTGACAGAAGCCGAT
CCGTGCGGTGCCCCCATCTCAGCCACCTCATATTCTTCCGCGATTCTTTCGTAGTTTGGGGGCTGTCCTC
CACTGGCAGCGGTGATGAAGGCTTGAGAAGTGTGGTTCATGGGAATTCGGGCCTCCATGGCCATAAGAGC
GTAATCTGGAACATCGTATGGGTACATGGTGGGCCCGCGGGTACAATTCCGCAGCTTTTAGAGCAGAAGT
AACACTTCCGTACAGGCCTAGAAGTAAAGGCAACATCCACTGAGGAGCAGTTCTTTGATTTGCACCACCA
CCGGATCCGGGACCTGAAATAAAAGACAAAAAGACTAAACTTACCAGTTAACTTTCTGGTTTTTCAGTTC
CTCTAGTACCGGATCCTCTAGAGTCCGGAGGCTGGATCGGTCCCGGTGTCTTCTATGGAGGTCAAAACAG
CGTGGATGGCGTCTCCAGGCGATCTGACGGTTCACTAAACGAGCTCTGCTTATATAGACCTCCCACCGTA
CACGCCTACCGCCCATTTGCGTCAATGGGG
